>Addgene plasmid #63468 | pFusX4-60 | depositor partial sequence | sequence record 105454 | pFusX4_TGT
AGTCTTAAGCGTCTCCCCTGACCCCGGACCAAGTGGTGGCTATCGCCAGCAACGGTGGCGGCAAGCAAGC
GCTCGAAACGGTGCAGCGGCTGTTGCCGGTGCTGTGCCAGGACCATGGCCTGACCCCGGACCAAGTGGTG
GCTATCGCCAGCAACAATGGCGGCAAGCAAGCGCTCGAAACGGTGCAGCGGCTGTTGCCGGTGCTGTGCC
AGGACCATGGCCTGACCCCGGACCAAGTGGTGGCTATCGCCAGCAACGGTGGCGGCAAGCAAGCGCTCGA
AACGGTGCAGCGGCTGTTGCCGGTGCTGTGCCAGGACCATGGCCGAGACGTC
