>Addgene plasmid #63468 | pFusX4-60 | depositor partial sequence | sequence record 105455 | FusX4
CGTCTCCCCTGACCCCGGACCAAGTGGTGGCTATCGAGACCGGCGCCGCTACGGGCGCGTCCCATTCGCC
ATTCAGGCTGCGCAACTGTTGGGAAGGGCGATCGGTGCGGGCTCTTCGCTATTACGCCAGCTGGCGAAAG
GGGGATGTGCTGCAAGGCGATTAAGTTGGGAACGCCAGGGTTTTCCCAGTCACGACGTTGTAAAACGACG
GCCAGTGAGCGCGCGTAATCGACTCACTATAGGGCGAATTGGGTACCGGGCCCCCCCTCGAGGTCCTCCA
GCTTTTGTTCCCTTTAGTGAGGGTTAATTGCGCGCTTGGCGTAATCATGGTCATAGCTGTTTCCTGTGTG
AAATTGTTATCCGCTCACAATTCCACACAACATACGAGCCGGAAGCATAAAGTGTAAAGCCTGGGGTGCC
TAATGAGTGAGCTAACTCACATTAATTGCGTTGCGCTCACTGCCCGCTTTCCACCGGTGGTCTCTGGCGG
CAAGCAAGCGCTCGAAACGGTGCAGCGGCTGTTGCCGGTGCTGTGCCAGGACCATGGCCGAGACGTCTAG
ACCAGCCAGGACAGAAATGCCTCGACTTCGCTGCTACCCAAGGTTGCCGGGTGACGCACACCGTGGAAAC
GGATGAAGGCACGAACCCAGTGGACATAAGCCTGTTCGGTTCGTAAGCTGTAATGCAAGTAGCGTATGCG
CTCACGCAACTGGTCCAGAACCTTGACCGAACGCAGCGGTGGTAACGGCGCAGTGGCGGTTTTCATGGCT
TGTTATGACTGTTTTTTTGGGGTACAGTCTATGCCTCGGGCATCCAAGCAGCAAGCGCGTTACGCCGTGG
GTCGATGTTTGATGTTATGGAGCAGCAACGATGTTACGCAGCAGGGCAGTCGCCCTAAAACAAAGTTAAA
CATTATGAGGGAAGCGGTGATCGCCGAAGTATCGACTCAACTATCAGAGGTAGTTGGCGTCATCGAGCGC
CATCTCGAACCGACGTTGCTGGCCGTACATTTGTACGGCTCCGCAGTGGATGGCGGCCTGAAGCCACACA
GTGATATTGATTTGCTGGTTACGGTGACCGTAAGGCTTGATGAAACAACGCGGCGAGCTTTGATCAACGA
CCTTTTGGAAACTTCGGCTTCCCCTGGAGAGAGCGAGATTCTCCGCGCTGTAGAAGTCACCATTGTTGTG
CACGACGACATCATTCCGTGGCGTTATCCAGCTAAGCGCGAACTGCAATTTGGAGAATGGCAGCGCAATG
ACATTCTTGCAGGTATCTTCGAGCCAGCCACGATCGACATTGATCTGGCTATCTTGCTGACAAAAGCAAG
AGAACATAGCGTTGCCTTGGTAGGTCCAGCGGCGGAGGAACTCTTTGATCCGGTTCCTGAACAGGATCTA
TTTGAGGCGCTAAATGAAACCTTAACGCTATGGAACTCGCCGCCCGACTGGGCTGGCGATGAGCGAAATG
TAGTGCTTACGTTGTCCCGCATTTGGTACAGCGCAGTAACCGGCAAAATCGCGCCGAAGGATGTCGCTGC
CGACTGGGCAATGGAGCGCCTGCCGGCCCAGTATCAGCCCGTCATACTTGAAGCTAGACAGGCTTATCTT
GGACAAGAAGAAGATCGCTTGGCCTCGCGCGCAGATCAGTTGGAAGAATTTGTCCACTACGTGAAAGGCG
AGATCACCAAGGTAGTCGGCAAATAACCCTCGAGCCACCCATGACCAAAATCCCTTAACGTGAGTTACGC
GTCGTTCCACTGAGCGTCAGACCCCGTAGAAAAGATCAAAGGATCTTCTTGAGATCCTTTTTTTCTGCGC
GTAATCTGCTGCTTGCAAACAAAAAAACCACCGCTACCAGCGGTGGTTTGTTTGCCGGATCAAGAGCTAC
CAACTCTTTTTCCGAAGGTAACTGGCTTCAGCAGAGCGCAGATACCAAATACTGTCCTTCTAGTGTAGCC
GTAGTTAGGCCACCACTTCAAGAACTCTGTAGCACCGCCTACATACCTCGCTCTGCTAATCCTGTTACCA
GTGGCTGCTGCCAGTGGCGATAAGTCGTGTCTTACCGGGTTGGACTCAAGACGATAGTTACCGGATAAGG
CGCAGCGGTCGGGCTGAACGGGGGGTTCGTGCACACAGCCCAGCTTGGAGCGAACGACCTACACCGAACT
GAGATACCTACAGCGTGAGCATTGAGAAAGCGCCACGCTTCCCGAAGGGAGAAAGGCGGACAGGTATCCG
GTAAGCGGCAGGGTCGGAACAGGAGAGCGCACGAGGGAGCTTCCAGGGGGAAACGCCTGGTATCTTTATA
GTCCTGTCGGGTTTCGCCACCTCTGACTTGAGCGTCGATTTTTGTGATGCTCGTCAGGGGGGCGGAGCCT
ATGGAAAAACGCCAGCAACGCGGCCTTTTTACGGTTCCTGGCCTTTTGCTGGCCTTTTGCTCACATGTTC
TTTCCTGCGTTATCCCCTGATTCTGTGGATAACCGTATTACCGCCTTTGAGTGAGCTGATACCGCTCGCC
GCAGCCGAACGACCGAGCGCAGCGAGTCAGTGAGCGAGGAAGCGGAAGAGCGCCCAATACGCAAACCGCC
TCTCCCCGCGCGTTGGCCGATTCATTAATGCAGCTGGCACGACAGGTTTCCCGACTGGAAAGCGGGCAGT
GAGCGCAACGCAATTAATACGCGTACCGCTAGCCAGGAAGAGTTTGTAGAAACGCAAAAAGGCCATCCGT
CAGGATGGCCTTCTGCTTAGTTTGATGCCTGGCAGTTTATGGCGGGCGTCCTGCCCGCCACCCTCCGGGC
CGTTGCTTCACAACGTTCAAATCCGCTCCCGGCGGATTTGTCCTACTCAGGAGAGCGTTCACCGACAAAC
AACAGATAAAACGAAAGGCCCAGTCTTCCGACTGAGCCTTTCGTTTTATTTGATGCCTGGCAGTTCCCTA
CTCTCGCGTTAACGCTAGCATGGATGTTTTCCCAGTCACGACGTTGTAAAACGACGGCCAGTCTTAAG
