>Addgene plasmid #63468 | pFusX4-60 | addgene partial sequence | sequence record 116077 | pCR8_R1 5'-cgaaccgaacaggcttatgt-3'
GGTGTGCGTCACCCGGCAACCTTGGGTAGCAGCGAAGTCGAGGCATTTCTGTCCTGGCTGGTCTAGACGT
CTCGGCCATGGTCCTGGCACAGCACCGGCAACAGCCGCTGCACCGTTTCGAGCGCTTGCTTGCCGCCACC
GTTGCTGGCGATAGCCACCACTTGGTCCGGGGTCAGGCCATGGTCCTGGCACAGCACCGGCAACAGCCGC
TGCACCGTTTCGAGCGCTTGCTTGCCGCCATTGTTGCTGGCGATAGCCACCACTTGGTCCGGGGTCAGGC
CATGGTCCTGGCACAGCACCGGCAACAGCCGCTGCACCGTTTCGAGCGCTTGCTTGCCGCCACCGTTGCT
GGCGATAGCCACCACTTGGTCCGGGGTCAGGGGAGACGCTTAAGACTGGCCGTCGTTTTACAACGTCGTG
ACTGGGAAAACATCCATGCTAGCGTTAACGCGAGAGTAGGGAACTGCCAGGCATCAAATAAAACGAAAGG
CTCAGTCGGAAGACTGGGCCTTTCGTTTTATCTGTTGTTTGTCGGTGAACGCTCTCCTGAGTAGGACAAA
TCCGCCGGGAGCGGATTTGAACGTTGTGAAGCAACGGCCCGGAGGGTGGCGGGCAGGACGCCCGCCATAA
ACTGCCAGGCATCAAACTAAGCAGAAGGCCATCCTGACGGATGGCCTTTTTGCGTTTCTACAAACTCTTC
CTGGCTAGCGGTACGCGTATTAATTG
