[The description below was written by a language model from this plasmid's Addgene catalogue record.]
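Description:
pFusX4-60 is a library component plasmid from the FusX system, a one-step assembly platform for building custom TALE repeat arrays used in TALENs and related genome-targeting proteins. It is built on the FusX4 backbone (about 3 kb without insert), is classed as a TALEN vector, and is maintained as a high-copy plasmid in standard E. coli cloning strains under spectinomycin selection. The record does not include a feature table, so the origin of replication and other backbone elements are not specified. The listed sequencing primers are pCR8-type primers, which indicates that the insert is flanked by pCR8-style priming sites.

The insert is a synthetic, pre-assembled trimer of TALE repeats carrying the repeat variable diresidues NG, NN and NG. Under the standard TALE code, NG recognises T and NN recognises G, consistent with the alternative name X4_TGT. This trimer occupies RVD positions 10 to 12 of the final array. It was cloned through BsaI sites that were destroyed in the process, as is typical of Golden Gate-style construction with type IIS enzymes. No mutations are recorded, and there is no promoter or expression cassette described, since the plasmid serves as a module donor rather than an expression construct.

In use, the plasmid is chosen from the FusX4 set when the DNA target reads TGT at positions 10 to 12. It is combined with corresponding trimer plasmids for the other positions and a receiver vector to generate a complete TALE DNA-binding domain in a single reaction.
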