Addgene plasmid #63468: pFusX4-60
Purpose: Encodes RVD positions 10-12 in TALEN assembly
Depositing lab: Stephen Ekker. Depositing organization: Mayo Foundation for Medical Education and Research. Publication: FusX: A rapid one-step TALE assembly system for genome science. Ma AC, McNulty MS, Tanya PL, Jarryd CM, Martinez-Galvez G, Argue DP, Lee HB, Urban MD, Bullard CE, Blackburn PR, Man TK, Clark KJ, Ekker SC. Hum Gene Ther. 2016 Jun;27(6):451-63. doi: 10.1089/hum.2015.172 PubMed 26854857.
Backbone
  Vector backbone: FusX4
  Backbone size w/o insert (bp): 3008
  Vector type: TALEN
Growth in bacteria
  Bacterial resistance: Spectinomycin, 50 μg/mL
  Growth temperature: 37°C
  Growth strain: DH5alpha
  Copy number: High Copy
Gene/Insert
  Gene/Insert name: NG NN NG (alt name: X4_TGT)
  Species: Synthetic
  Mutation: none
  Cloning method: Restriction Enzyme; 5′ cloning site BsaI (destroyed during cloning); 3′ cloning site BsaI (destroyed during cloning)
  Sequencing primers: 5′ pCR8_F1; 3′ pCR8_R1
Terms and licenses: Academic/Nonprofit Terms; Industry Terms: Not Available to Industry
How to cite: pFusX4-60 was a gift from Stephen Ekker (Addgene plasmid # 63468 ; http://n2t.net/addgene:63468 ; RRID:Addgene_63468)
